Addgene plasmid #234543: pAAV-P3-IgKL-SpyCatcher003-mNeonGreen
Purpose: to express a green fluorescent protein tagged with SpyCatcher in the liver
Depositing lab: Hajime Hirase. Depositing organization: University of Copenhagen. Publication: Functional and structural profiling of circulation via genetically encoded modular fluorescent probes. Vittani M, Lee AB, Wang X, Hiraoka Y, Konno A, Knak PG, Kusk P, Nagao M, Asiminas A, Courtin J, Putranto MF, Nasu Y, Tsuno S, Ueda K, Osuga Y, Tsuboi T, Bienvenu T, Terunuma M, Hirai H, Nedergaard M, Tanaka K, Hirase H. bioRxiv 2025.03.18.643859 10.1101/2025.03.18.643859.
Backbone
  Vector backbone: pAAV-P3 (Addgene plasmid #183460)
  Backbone manufacturer: VVF (p438) https://vvf.ethz.ch/
  Vector type: AAV
Growth in bacteria
  Bacterial resistance: Ampicillin, 100 μg/mL
  Growth temperature: 30°C
  Growth strain: NEB Stable
  Copy number: High Copy
Gene/Insert
  Gene/Insert name: IgKL-SpyCatcher003-mNeonGreen (alt name: IgKL-SC3-mNG)
  Species: Other
  Mutation: None
  Promoter: P3
  Cloning method: Restriction Enzyme; 5′ cloning site Unknown (unknown if destroyed)
Terms and licenses: Academic/Nonprofit Terms; Industry Terms: Not Available to Industry
Depositor comments: Please visit https://doi.org/10.1101/2025.03.18.643859 for bioRxiv preprint.
How to cite: pAAV-P3-IgKL-SpyCatcher003-mNeonGreen was a gift from Hajime Hirase (Addgene plasmid # 234543 ; http://n2t.net/addgene:234543 ; RRID:Addgene_234543)
