[The description below was written by a language model from this plasmid's Addgene catalogue record and pLannotate feature annotations shown in this document.]
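Description:
pAAV-P3-IgKL-SpyCatcher003-mNeonGreen is an adeno-associated virus transfer plasmid built on the pAAV-P3 backbone and intended to drive liver expression of a green fluorescent protein fused to SpyCatcher. In bacteria it is maintained through a high-copy ColE1/pUC-type origin and selected with ampicillin via the β-lactamase gene and its promoter. An f1 phage origin is also present, along with small remnants of bom, rop and lacI that appear to be backbone leftovers. The record lists a recombination-reduced growth strain, which is common for plasmids carrying repeat-rich AAV ITRs.

The expression cassette sits between two AAV2 inverted terminal repeats, which are the cis elements needed for replication and packaging of the intervening DNA into AAV particles. According to the catalogue entry, transcription is driven by the P3 promoter. The feature table does not annotate this promoter, but the unannotated stretch between the upstream ITR and the start of the coding sequence is where it would be expected. The open reading frame begins with the mouse Igκ light-chain leader, a signal peptide that routes the protein into the secretory pathway. It is followed by an unannotated region that corresponds in position to SpyCatcher003, and then by mNeonGreen, a bright monomeric yellow-green fluorescent protein. A WPRE downstream enhances transcript stability and expression, and a bovine growth hormone polyadenylation signal terminates the message.

SpyCatcher forms a covalent bond with SpyTag-bearing partners, so the secreted fusion acts as a modular fluorescent component. The associated publication title indicates use as a genetically encoded probe for profiling the circulation, consistent with production in the liver and release by secretion.
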