Features (pLannotate 1.2.2; 15 found; start..end, strand, type, name):
      3..60      +  sig_peptide    Igκ leader (fragment): leader sequence from mouse immunoglobulin κ light chain
    415..1122    +  CDS            mNeonGreen: bright monomeric yellow-green fluorescent protein derived from LanYFP (Shaner et al., 2013)
   1143..1167    +  misc_feature   MCS (fragment): pBluescript multiple cloning site
   1167..1755    +  misc_feature   WPRE: woodchuck hepatitis virus posttranscriptional regulatory element
   1773..1997    +  polyA_signal   bGH poly(A) signal: bovine growth hormone polyadenylation signal
   2042..2182    +  repeat_region  AAV2 ITR: inverted terminal repeat of adeno-associated virus serotype 2 inverted
   2187..2238    -  misc_feature   bom (fragment): basis of mobility region from pBR322
   2257..2712    +  rep_origin     f1 ori (sequence partly withheld): f1 bacteriophage origin of replication; arrow indicates direction of (+) strand synthesis
   2713..2762    -  misc_feature   bom (fragment): basis of mobility region from pBR322
   2864..2899    -  CDS            rop (fragment): Rop protein, which maintains plasmids at low copy number; rop
   2994..3098    +  promoter       AmpR promoter: bla
   3099..3959    +  CDS            AmpR: β-lactamase; bla; confers resistance to ampicillin, carbenicillin, and related antibiotics
   4130..4718    +  rep_origin     ori: high-copy-number ColE1/pMB1/pBR322/pUC origin of replication
   4901..4957    +  CDS            lacI (fragment): lac repressor; lacI; The lac repressor binds to the lac operator to inhibit transcription in E. coli. This inhibition can be relieved by adding lactose or isopropyl-β-D-thiogalactopyranoside (IPTG).
   4951..5084    -  repeat_region  AAV2 ITR: inverted terminal repeat of adeno-associated virus serotype 2 inverted
>Addgene plasmid #234543 | pAAV-P3-IgKL-SpyCatcher003-mNeonGreen | addgene full sequence | sequence record 471023 | Addgene NGS Result
ATGACAGACACACTCCTGCTATGGGTACTGCTGCTCTGGGTTCCAGGTTCCACTGGTGACGTTACTACAC
TCAGTGGACTTTCCGGAGAACAGGGCCCAAGTGGGGACATGACCACAGAAGAGGACTCCGCCACACACAT
CAAGTTTTCCAAGAGAGACGAAGATGGAAGGGAATTGGCCGGCGCTACCATGGAACTCAGGGACAGCTCC
GGGAAGACAATCTCCACTTGGATCAGTGACGGCCACGTAAAAGACTTTTATCTTTACCCTGGGAAGTACA
CTTTCGTGGAGACAGCCGCCCCCGATGGCTACGAAGTGGCCACACCGATCGAGTTCACGGTCAACGAAGA
TGGCCAAGTGACAGTGGACGGCGAGGCCACCGAGGGCGATGCCCACACAGGGAGCTCTGGATCAGTGAGC
AAGGGCGAGGAGGATAACATGGCCTCTCTCCCAGCGACACATGAGTTACACATCTTTGGCTCCATCAACG
GTGTGGACTTTGACATGGTGGGTCAGGGCACCGGCAATCCAAATGATGGTTATGAGGAGTTAAACCTGAA
GTCCACCAAGGGTGACCTCCAGTTCTCCCCCTGGATTCTGGTCCCTCATATCGGGTATGGCTTCCATCAG
TACCTGCCCTACCCTGACGGGATGTCGCCTTTCCAGGCCGCCATGGTAGATGGCTCCGGCTACCAAGTCC
ATCGCACAATGCAGTTTGAAGATGGTGCCTCCCTTACTGTTAACTACCGCTACACCTACGAGGGAAGCCA
CATCAAAGGAGAGGCCCAGGTGAAGGGGACTGGTTTCCCTGCTGACGGTCCTGTGATGACCAACTCGCTG
ACCGCTGCGGACTGGTGCAGGTCGAAGAAGACTTACCCCAACGACAAAACCATCATCAGTACCTTTAAGT
GGAGTTACACCACTGGAAATGGCAAGCGCTACCGGAGCACTGCGCGGACCACCTACACCTTTGCCAAGCC
AATGGCGGCTAACTATCTGAAGAACCAGCCGATGTACGTGTTCCGTAAGACGGAGCTCAAGCACTCCAAG
ACCGAGCTCAACTTCAAGGAGTGGCAAAAGGCCTTTACCGATGTGATGGGCATGGACGAGCTGTACAAGT
AAGCGGCCGCAAGCTTTCTAGAGAATTCGATATCAAGCTTATCGATAATCAACCTCTGGATTACAAAATT
TGTGAAAGATTGACTGGTATTCTTAACTATGTTGCTCCTTTTACGCTATGTGGATACGCTGCTTTAATGC
CTTTGTATCATGCTATTGCTTCCCGTATGGCTTTCATTTTCTCCTCCTTGTATAAATCCTGGTTGCTGTC
TCTTTATGAGGAGTTGTGGCCCGTTGTCAGGCAACGTGGCGTGGTGTGCACTGTGTTTGCTGACGCAACC
CCCACTGGTTGGGGCATTGCCACCACCTGTCAGCTCCTTTCCGGGACTTTCGCTTTCCCCCTCCCTATTG
CCACGGCGGAACTCATCGCCGCCTGCCTTGCCCGCTGCTGGACAGGGGCTCGGCTGTTGGGCACTGACAA
TTCCGTGGTGTTGTCGGGGAAATCATCGTCCTTTCCTTGGCTGCTCGCCTGTGTTGCCACCTGGATTCTG
CGCGGGACGTCCTTCTGCTACGTCCCTTCGGCCCTCAATCCAGCGGACCTTCCTTCCCGCGGCCTGCTGC
CGGCTCTGCGGCCTCTTCCGCGTCTTCGCCTTCGCCCTCAGACGAGTCGGATCTCCCTTTGGGCCGCCTC
CCCGCTCTCGAGATACGTACGACTGTGCCTTCTAGTTGCCAGCCATCTGTTGTTTGCCCCTCCCCCGTGC
CTTCCTTGACCCTGGAAGGTGCCACTCCCACTGTCCTTTCCTAATAAAATGAGGAAATTGCATCGCATTG
TCTGAGTAGGTGTCATTCTATTCTGGGGGGTGGGGTGGGGCAGGACAGCAAGGGGGAGGATTGGGAAGAC
AATAGCAGGCATGCTGGGGATGCGGTGGGCTCTATGGCTTCTGAGGCGGAAAGATCTACCACGTGCGGAC
CGAGCGGCCGCAGGAACCCCTAGTGATGGAGTTGGCCACTCCCTCTCTGCGCGCTCGCTCGCTCACTGAG
GCCGGGCGACCAAAGGTCGCCCGACGCCCGGGCTTTGCCCGGGCGGCCTCAGTGAGCGAGCGAGCGCGCA
GCTGCCTGCAGGGGCGCCTGATGCGGTATTTTCTCCTTACGCATCTGTGCGGTATTTCACACCGCATA
[95 nt withheld, positions 2239-2333]
T
[46 nt withheld, positions 2335-2380]
C
[141 nt withheld, positions 2382-2522]
CCTTTGACGTTGGAGTCCACGTTCTTT
[37 nt withheld, positions 2550-2586]
ACTCTATCTCGGGCTATTCTTTTGATTTATAAGGGATTTTGCCGATTTCGGTCTATTGGTTAAAAAATGA
GCTGATTTAACAAAAATTTAACGCGAATTTTAACAAAATATTAACGTTTACAATTTTATGGTGCACTCTC
AGTACAATCTGCTCTGATGCCGCATAGTTAAGCCAGCCCCGACACCCGCCAACACCCGCTGACGCGCCCT
GACGGGCTTGTCTGCTCCCGGCATCCGCTTACAGACAAGCTGTGACCGTCTCCGGGAGCTGCATGTGTCA
GAGGTTTTCACCGTCATCACCGAAACGCGCGAGACGAAAGGGCCTCGTGATACGCCTATTTTTATAGGTT
AATGTCATGATAATAATGGTTTCTTAGACGTCAGGTGGCACTTTTCGGGGAAATGTGCGCGGAACCCCTA
TTTGTTTATTTTTCTAAATACATTCAAATATGTATCCGCTCATGAGACAATAACCCTGATAAATGCTTCA
ATAATATTGAAAAAGGAAGAGTATGAGTATTCAACATTTCCGTGTCGCCCTTATTCCCTTTTTTGCGGCA
TTTTGCCTTCCTGTTTTTGCTCACCCAGAAACGCTGGTGAAAGTAAAAGATGCTGAAGATCAGTTGGGTG
CACGAGTGGGTTACATCGAACTGGATCTCAACAGCGGTAAGATCCTTGAGAGTTTTCGCCCCGAAGAACG
TTTTCCAATGATGAGCACTTTTAAAGTTCTGCTATGTGGCGCGGTATTATCCCGTATTGACGCCGGGCAA
GAGCAACTCGGTCGCCGCATACACTATTCTCAGAATGACTTGGTTGAGTACTCACCAGTCACAGAAAAGC
ATCTTACGGATGGCATGACAGTAAGAGAATTATGCAGTGCTGCCATAACCATGAGTGATAACACTGCGGC
CAACTTACTTCTGACAACGATCGGAGGACCGAAGGAGCTAACCGCTTTTTTGCACAACATGGGGGATCAT
GTAACTCGCCTTGATCGTTGGGAACCGGAGCTGAATGAAGCCATACCAAACGACGAGCGTGACACCACGA
TGCCTGTAGCAATGGCAACAACGTTGCGCAAACTATTAACTGGCGAACTACTTACTCTAGCTTCCCGGCA
ACAATTAATAGACTGGATGGAGGCGGATAAAGTTGCAGGACCACTTCTGCGCTCGGCCCTTCCGGCTGGC
TGGTTTATTGCTGATAAATCTGGAGCCGGTGAGCGTGGAAGCCGCGGTATCATTGCAGCACTGGGGCCAG
ATGGTAAGCCCTCCCGTATCGTAGTTATCTACACGACGGGGAGTCAGGCAACTATGGATGAACGAAATAG
ACAGATCGCTGAGATAGGTGCCTCACTGATTAAGCATTGGTAACTGTCAGACCAAGTTTACTCATATATA
CTTTAGATTGATTTAAAACTTCATTTTTAATTTAAAAGGATCTAGGTGAAGATCCTTTTTGATAATCTCA
TGACCAAAATCCCTTAACGTGAGTTTTCGTTCCACTGAGCGTCAGACCCCGTAGAAAAGATCAAAGGATC
TTCTTGAGATCCTTTTTTTCTGCGCGTAATCTGCTGCTTGCAAACAAAAAAACCACCGCTACCAGCGGTG
GTTTGTTTGCCGGATCAAGAGCTACCAACTCTTTTTCCGAAGGTAACTGGCTTCAGCAGAGCGCAGATAC
CAAATACTGTTCTTCTAGTGTAGCCGTAGTTAGGCCACCACTTCAAGAACTCTGTAGCACCGCCTACATA
CCTCGCTCTGCTAATCCTGTTACCAGTGGCTGCTGCCAGTGGCGATAAGTCGTGTCTTACCGGGTTGGAC
TCAAGACGATAGTTACCGGATAAGGCGCAGCGGTCGGGCTGAACGGGGGGTTCGTGCACACAGCCCAGCT
TGGAGCGAACGACCTACACCGAACTGAGATACCTACAGCGTGAGCTATGAGAAAGCGCCACGCTTCCCGA
AGGGAGAAAGGCGGACAGGTATCCGGTAAGCGGCAGGGTCGGAACAGGAGAGCGCACGAGGGAGCTTCCA
GGGGGAAACGCCTGGTATCTTTATAGTCCTGTCGGGTTTCGCCACCTCTGACTTGAGCGTCGATTTTTGT
GATGCTCGTCAGGGGGGCGGAGCCTATGGAAAAACGCCAGCAACGCGGCCTTTTTACGGTTCCTGGCCTT
TTGCTGGCCTTTTGCTCACATGTTCTTTCCTGCGTTATCCCCTGATTCTGTGGATAACCGTATTACCGCC
TTTGAGTGAGCTGATACCGCTCGCCGCAGCCGAACGACCGAGCGCAGCGAGTCAGTGAGCGAGGAAGCGG
AAGAGCGCCCAATACGCAAACCGCCTCTCCCCGCGCGTTGGCCGATTCATTAATGCAGCTGCGCGCTCGC
TCGCTCACTGAGGCCGCCCGGGCAAAGCCCGGGCGTCGGGCGACCTTTGGTCGCCCGGCCTCAGTGAGCG
AGCGAGCGCGCAGAGAGGGAGTGGCCAACTCCATCACTAGGGGTTCCTTGTAGTTAATGATTAACCCGCC
ATGCTACTTATCTACTCGAGACCGGGCGCGCCGGGGGAGGCTGCTGGTGAATATTAACCAAGGTCACCCC
AGTTATCGGAGGAGCAAACAGGGGCTAAGTCCACACGCGTGGTACCGTCTGTCTGCACATTTCGTAGAGC
GAGTGTTCCGATACTCTAATCTCCCTAGGCAAGGTTCATATTTGTGTAGGTTACTTATTCTCCTTTTGTT
GACTAAGTCAATAATCAGAATCAGCAGGTTTGGAGTCAGCTTGGCAGGGATCAGCAGCCTGGGTTGGAAG
GAGGGGGTATAAAAGCCCCTTCACCAGGAGAAGCCGTCACACAGATCCACAAGCTCCTGGTCGACACTAG
TACCGGTGCCACC
